Addgene plasmid #120432: EF1a_CDX2_P2A_Hygro_Barcode
Purpose: Barcoded lentiviral vector to express CDX2 in mammalian cells under control of EF1a promoter. Barcoded for transcript detection in single cell RNA-seq.
Depositing lab: Prashant Mali. Depositing organization: University of California, San Diego (UCSD). Publication: Mapping Cellular Reprogramming via Pooled Overexpression Screens with Paired Fitness and Single-Cell RNA-Sequencing Readout. Parekh U, Wu Y, Zhao D, Worlikar A, Shah N, Zhang K, Mali P. Cell Syst. 2018 Nov 12. pii: S2405-4712(18)30433-2. doi: 10.1016/j.cels.2018.10.008. PubMed 30448000.
Backbone
  Vector backbone: Unknown
  Backbone size w/o insert (bp): 9514
  Vector type: Lentiviral
  Selectable markers: Hygromycin
Growth in bacteria
  Bacterial resistance: Ampicillin, 100 μg/mL
  Growth temperature: 37°C
  Growth strain: Stbl3
  Copy number: High Copy
Gene/Insert
  Gene/Insert name: CDX2
  Species: H. sapiens (human)
  Insert size (bp): 939
  Entrez Gene: CDX2 (a.k.a. CDX-3, CDX2/AS, CDX3)
  Promoter: EF1a
  Cloning method: Gibson Cloning
  Sequencing primers: 5′ 5'-ttctcaagcctcagacagtgg-3'
Terms and licenses: Academic/Nonprofit Terms; Industry Terms: Not Available to Industry
Depositor comments: 5' cloning site: BamHI (not destroyed), 3' cloning site: BamHI (not destroyed).
How to cite: EF1a_CDX2_P2A_Hygro_Barcode was a gift from Prashant Mali (Addgene plasmid # 120432 ; http://n2t.net/addgene:120432 ; RRID:Addgene_120432)
