[The description below was written by a language model from this plasmid's Addgene catalogue record and pLannotate feature annotations shown in this document.]
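Description:
EF1a_CDX2_P2A_Hygro_Barcode is a lentiviral transfer plasmid of about 10.4 kb for constitutive expression of human CDX2, a homeobox transcription factor associated with intestinal epithelial gene regulation, in mammalian cells. The parental backbone is recorded as unknown. The feature table shows a third-generation-style layout: a CMV enhancer/promoter replaces the U3 region upstream of a truncated HIV-1 5' LTR and drives genomic RNA production in packaging cells. It is followed by the Ψ packaging signal with a gag fragment, the Rev response element for Rev-dependent nuclear export, and the cPPT/CTS. The downstream truncated LTR is preceded by a loxP site and a nef remnant and followed by a bGH polyadenylation signal. In bacteria the plasmid is maintained by a high-copy ColE1/pUC origin and ampicillin resistance. An f1 origin and an SV40/EM7-driven bleomycin/Zeocin resistance cassette also lie outside the viral region.

Within the provirus, the EF-1α promoter drives the CDX2 coding sequence, which was inserted by Gibson assembly at a BamHI site. The annotation tool matched only part of the 939 bp insert. Downstream is the hygromycin phosphotransferase gene (hph). The construct name indicates the two are joined by a P2A self-cleaving peptide, so a single transcript would yield both the transcription factor and the hygromycin marker used to select transduced cells, although the P2A itself is not annotated. The barcode is likewise not annotated, so its position cannot be stated from the record. According to the stated purpose, it lets the overexpressed transcript be identified in single-cell RNA-seq data. The associated work used such vectors in pooled overexpression screens of cellular reprogramming with paired fitness and single-cell transcriptomic readouts.
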