Features (pLannotate 1.2.2; 33 found; start..end, strand, type, name):
     30..82      -  misc_feature   bom (fragment): basis of mobility region from pBR322
    237..616     +  enhancer       CMV enhancer: human cytomegalovirus immediate early enhancer
    617..816     +  promoter       CMV promoter: human cytomegalovirus (CMV) immediate early promoter
    834..1014    +  LTR            5' LTR (truncated): truncated 5' long terminal repeat (LTR) from HIV-1
   1061..1186    +  misc_feature   HIV-1 Ψ: packaging signal of human immunodeficiency virus type 1
   1170..1533    +  CDS            HIV-1 gag (fragment): gag protein from human immunodeficiency virus 1; gag
   1679..1912    +  misc_feature   RRE: The Rev response element (RRE) of HIV-1 allows for Rev-dependent mRNA export from the nucleus to the cytoplasm.
   2289..2389    +  CDS            Rev (fragment): human immunodeficiency virus 1 (HIV-1) Rev protein; rev; enhances nuclear export of unspliced and incompletely spliced viral mRNAs
   2439..2556    +  misc_feature   cPPT/CTS: central polypurine tract and central termination sequence of HIV-1
   2619..2685    +  CDS            small t antigen (fragment): SV40 (simian virus 40) small t antigen
   2692..3870    +  promoter       EF-1α promoter: strong constitutive promoter for human elongation factor EF-1α
   3887..3905    +  promoter       T7 promoter: promoter for bacteriophage T7 RNA polymerase
   3925..3961    -  misc_feature   MCS (fragment): pBluescript multiple cloning site
   3969..4766    +  CDS            CDX2 (fragment): CDX2_HUMAN - Also known as CDX3. Experimental evidence at protein level: Swiss-Prot protein existence level 1. Transcription factor which regulates the transcription of multiple genes expressed in the intestinal epithelium (By similarity). Binds to the promoter of the intestinal sucrase-isomaltase SI and activates SI transcription (By similarity). Binds to the DNA sequence 5'-ATAAAAACTTAT-3' in the promoter region of VDR and activates VDR transcription (By similarity). Binds to and activates transcription of LPH (By similarity). Activates transcription of CLDN2 and intestinal mucin MUC2 (By si
   4974..5996    +  CDS            hph: KHYB_ECOLX - Experimental evidence at protein level: Swiss-Prot protein existence level 1. The aminoglycoside phosphotransferases achieve inactivation of their antibiotic substrates by phosphorylation. Only phosphorylates hygromycin and closely related compounds such as demethyl analogs and destomycin. From Escherichia coli.
   6080..6193    +  CDS            nef (fragment): NEF_HV1LA - Experimental evidence at protein level: Swiss-Prot protein existence level 1. Extracellular Nef protein targets CD4(+) T-lymphocytes for apoptosis by interacting with CXCR4 surface receptors. From Human immunodeficiency virus type 1 group M subtype B (isolate Lai) (HIV-1).
   6191..6224    +  protein_bind   loxP: Cre-mediated recombination occurs in the 8-bp core sequence (GCATACAT). Cre recombinase
   6249..6429    +  LTR            5' LTR (truncated): truncated 5' long terminal repeat (LTR) from HIV-1
   6461..6685    +  polyA_signal   bGH poly(A) signal: bovine growth hormone polyadenylation signal
   6689..6710    +  promoter       SV40 promoter (fragment): SV40 enhancer and early promoter
   6731..7159    +  rep_origin     f1 ori (sequence partly withheld): f1 bacteriophage origin of replication; arrow indicates direction of (+) strand synthesis
   7173..7502    +  promoter       SV40 promoter: SV40 enhancer and early promoter
   7550..7597    +  promoter       EM7 promoter: synthetic bacterial promoter&nbsp
   7616..7990    +  CDS            BleoR: antibiotic-binding protein; Sh ble from Streptoalloteichus hindustanus; confers resistance to bleomycin, phleomycin, and Zeocin™
   8000..8125    +  CDS            ble (fragment): BLE_KLEPN - Experimental evidence at protein level: Swiss-Prot protein existence level 1. Binding protein with a strong affinity to the bleomycin family of antibiotics. Binds to CL990; an antimitotic-antibiotic compound. From Klebsiella pneumoniae.
   8120..8241    +  polyA_signal   SV40 poly(A) signal: SV40 polyadenylation signal
   8314..8330    -  protein_bind   lac operator: The lac repressor binds to the lac operator to inhibit transcription in E. coli. This inhibition can be relieved by adding lactose or isopropyl-β-D-thiogalactopyranoside (IPTG). lac repressor encoded by lacI
   8338..8368    -  promoter       lac promoter: promoter for the E. coli lac operon
   8383..8404    -  protein_bind   CAP binding site: CAP binding activates transcription in the presence of cAMP. E. coli catabolite activator protein
   8417..8509    -  CDS            lacI (fragment): lac repressor; lacI; The lac repressor binds to the lac operator to inhibit transcription in E. coli. This inhibition can be relieved by adding lactose or isopropyl-β-D-thiogalactopyranoside (IPTG).
   8692..9280    -  rep_origin     ori: high-copy-number ColE1/pMB1/pBR322/pUC origin of replication
   9451..10311   -  CDS            AmpR: β-lactamase; bla; confers resistance to ampicillin, carbenicillin, and related antibiotics
  10312..10416   -  promoter       AmpR promoter: bla
>Addgene plasmid #120432 | EF1a_CDX2_P2A_Hygro_Barcode | addgene full sequence | sequence record 234504 | Addgene NGS Result
TCGACGGATCGGGAGATCTCCCGATCCCCTATGGTGCACTCTCAGTACAATCTGCTCTGATGCCGCATAG
TTAAGCCAGTATCTGCTCCCTGCTTGTGTGTTGGAGGTCGCTGAGTAGTGCGCGAGCAAAATTTAAGCTA
CAACAAGGCAAGGCTTGACCGACAATTGCATGAAGAATCTGCTTAGGGTTAGGCGTTTTGCGCTGCTTCG
CGATGTACGGGCCAGATATACGCGTTGACATTGATTATTGACTAGTTATTAATAGTAATCAATTACGGGG
TCATTAGTTCATAGCCCATATATGGAGTTCCGCGTTACATAACTTACGGTAAATGGCCCGCCTGGCTGAC
CGCCCAACGACCCCCGCCCATTGACGTCAATAATGACGTATGTTCCCATAGTAACGCCAATAGGGACTTT
CCATTGACGTCAATGGGTGGAGTATTTACGGTAAACTGCCCACTTGGCAGTACATCAAGTGTATCATATG
CCAAGTACGCCCCCTATTGACGTCAATGACGGTAAATGGCCCGCCTGGCATTATGCCCAGTACATGACCT
TATGGGACTTTCCTACTTGGCAGTACATCTACGTATTAGTCATCGCTATTACCATGGTGATGCGGTTTTG
GCAGTACATCAATGGGCGTGGATAGCGGTTTGACTCACGGGGATTTCCAAGTCTCCACCCCATTGACGTC
AATGGGAGTTTGTTTTGGCACCAAAATCAACGGGACTTTCCAAAATGTCGTAACAACTCCGCCCCATTGA
CGCAAATGGGCGGTAGGCGTGTACGGTGGGAGGTCTATATAAGCAGCGCGTTTTGCCTGTACTGGGTCTC
TCTGGTTAGACCAGATCTGAGCCTGGGAGCTCTCTGGCTAACTAGGGAACCCACTGCTTAAGCCTCAATA
AAGCTTGCCTTGAGTGCTTCAAGTAGTGTGTGCCCGTCTGTTGTGTGACTCTGGTAACTAGAGATCCCTC
AGACCCTTTTAGTCAGTGTGGAAAATCTCTAGCAGTGGCGCCCGAACAGGGACTTGAAAGCGAAAGGGAA
ACCAGAGGAGCTCTCTCGACGCAGGACTCGGCTTGCTGAAGCGCGCACGGCAAGAGGCGAGGGGCGGCGA
CTGGTGAGTACGCCAAAAATTTTGACTAGCGGAGGCTAGAAGGAGAGAGATGGGTGCGAGAGCGTCAGTA
TTAAGCGGGGGAGAATTAGATCGCGATGGGAAAAAATTCGGTTAAGGCCAGGGGGAAAGAAAAAATATAA
ATTAAAACATATAGTATGGGCAAGCAGGGAGCTAGAACGATTCGCAGTTAATCCTGGCCTGTTAGAAACA
TCAGAAGGCTGTAGACAAATACTGGGACAGCTACAACCATCCCTTCAGACAGGATCAGAAGAACTTAGAT
CATTATATAATACAGTAGCAACCCTCTATTGTGTGCATCAAAGGATAGAGATAAAAGACACCAAGGAAGC
TTTAGACAAGATAGAGGAAGAGCAAAACAAAAGTAAGACCACCGCACAGCAAGCGGCCGCTGATCTTCAG
ACCTGGAGGAGGAGATATGAGGGACAATTGGAGAAGTGAATTATATAAATATAAAGTAGTAAAAATTGAA
CCATTAGGAGTAGCACCCACCAAGGCAAAGAGAAGAGTGGTGCAGAGAGAAAAAAGAGCAGTGGGAATAG
GAGCTTTGTTCCTTGGGTTCTTGGGAGCAGCAGGAAGCACTATGGGCGCAGCGTCAATGACGCTGACGGT
ACAGGCCAGACAATTATTGTCTGGTATAGTGCAGCAGCAGAACAATTTGCTGAGGGCTATTGAGGCGCAA
CAGCATCTGTTGCAACTCACAGTCTGGGGCATCAAGCAGCTCCAGGCAAGAATCCTGGCTGTGGAAAGAT
ACCTAAAGGATCAACAGCTCCTGGGGATTTGGGGTTGCTCTGGAAAACTCATTTGCACCACTGCTGTGCC
TTGGAATGCTAGTTGGAGTAATAAATCTCTGGAACAGATTTGGAATCACACGACCTGGATGGAGTGGGAC
AGAGAAATTAACAATTACACAAGCTTAATACACTCCTTAATTGAAGAATCGCAAAACCAGCAAGAAAAGA
ATGAACAAGAATTATTGGAATTAGATAAATGGGCAAGTTTGTGGAATTGGTTTAACATAACAAATTGGCT
GTGGTATATAAAATTATTCATAATGATAGTAGGAGGCTTGGTAGGTTTAAGAATAGTTTTTGCTGTACTT
TCTATAGTGAATAGAGTTAGGCAGGGATATTCACCATTATCGTTTCAGACCCACCTCCCAACCCCGAGGG
GACCCGACAGGCCCGAAGGAATAGAAGAAGAAGGTGGAGAGAGAGACAGAGACAGATCCATTCGATTAGT
GAACGGATCGGCACTGCGTGCGCCAATTCTGCAGACAAATGGCAGTATTCATCCACAATTTTAAAAGAAA
AGGGGGGATTGGGGGGTACAGTGCAGGGGAAAGAATAGTAGACATAATAGCAACAGACATACAAACTAAA
GAATTACAAAAACAAATTACAAAAATTCAAAATTTTCGGGTTTATTACAGGGACAGCAGAGATCCAGTTT
GGTTAATTAATCGATAAGCTTTGCAAAGATGGATAAAGTTTTAAACAGAGAGGAATCTTTGCAGCTAATG
GACCTTCTAGGTCTTGAAAGGAGTGGGAATTGGCTCCGGTGCCCGTCAGTGGGCAGAGCGCACATCGCCC
ACAGTCCCCGAGAAGTTGGGGGGAGGGGTCGGCAATTGAACCGGTGCCTAGAGAAGGTGGCGCGGGGTAA
ACTGGGAAAGTGATGTCGTGTACTGGCTCCGCCTTTTTCCCGAGGGTGGGGGAGAACCGTATATAAGTGC
AGTAGTCGCCGTGAACGTTCTTTTTCGCAACGGGTTTGCCGCCAGAACACAGGTAAGTGCCGTGTGTGGT
TCCCGCGGGCCTGGCCTCTTTACGGGTTATGGCCCTTGCGTGCCTTGAATTACTTCCACCTGGCTGCAGT
ACGTGATTCTTGATCCCGAGCTTCGGGTTGGAAGTGGGTGGGAGAGTTCGAGGCCTTGCGCTTAAGGAGC
CCCTTCGCCTCGTGCTTGAGTTGAGGCCTGGCCTGGGCGCTGGGGCCGCCGCGTGCGAATCTGGTGGCAC
CTTCGCGCCTGTCTCGCTGCTTTCGATAAGTCTCTAGCCATTTAAAATTTTTGATGACCTGCTGCGACGC
TTTTTTTCTGGCAAGATAGTCTTGTAAATGCGGGCCAAGATCTGCACACTGGTATTTCGGTTTTTGGGGC
CGCGGGCGGCGACGGGGCCCGTGCGTCCCAGCGCACATGTTCGGCGAGGCGGGGCCTGCGAGCGCGGCCA
CCGAGAATCGGACGGGGGTAGTCTCAAGCTGGCCGGCCTGCTCTGGTGCCTGGCCTCGCGCCGCCGTGTA
TCGCCCCGCCCTGGGCGGCAAGGCTGGCCCGGTCGGCACCAGTTGCGTGAGCGGAAAGATGGCCGCTTCC
CGGCCCTGCTGCAGGGAGCTCAAAATGGAGGACGCGGCGCTCGGGAGAGCGGGCGGGTGAGTCACCCACA
CAAAGGAAAAGGGCCTTTCCGTCCTCAGCCGTCGCTTCATGTGACTCCACGGAGTACCGGGCGCCGTCCA
GGCACCTCGATTAGTTCTCGAGCTTTTGGAGTACGTCGTCTTTAGGTTGGGGGGAGGGGTTTTATGCGAT
GGAGTTTCCCCACACTGAGTGGGTGGAGACTGAAGTTAGGCCAGCTTGGCACTTGATGTAATTCTCCTTG
GAATTTGCCCTTTTTGAGTTTGGATCTTGGTTCATTCTCAAGCCTCAGACAGTGGTTCAAAGTTTTTTTC
TTCCATTTCAGGTGTCGTGAGGAATTAGCTTGGTACTAATACGACTCACTATAGGGAGACCCAAGCTGGC
TAGGTAAGCTTGATATCGAATTCCTGCAGCCCGGGGGATCCCGCCACCATGTACGTGAGCTACCTCCTGG
ACAAGGACGTGAGCATGTACCCTAGCTCCGTGCGCCACTCTGGCGGCCTCAACCTGGCGCCGCAGAACTT
CGTCAGCCCCCCGCAGTACCCGGACTACGGCGGTTACCACGTGGCGGCCGCAGCTGCAGCGGCAGCGAAC
TTGGACAGCGCGCAGTCCCCGGGGCCATCCTGGCCGGCAGCGTATGGCGCCCCACTCCGGGAGGACTGGA
ATGGCTACGCGCCCGGAGGCGCCGCGGCCGCCGCCAACGCCGTGGCTCACGGCCTCAACGGTGGCTCCCC
GGCCGCAGCCATGGGCTACAGCAGCCCCGCAGACTACCATCCGCACCACCACCCGCATCACCACCCGCAC
CACCCGGCCGCCGCGCCTTCCTGCGCTTCTGGGCTGCTGCAAACGCTCAACCCCGGCCCTCCTGGGCCCG
CCGCCACCGCTGCCGCCGAGCAGCTGTCTCCCGGCGGCCAGCGGCGGAACCTGTGCGAGTGGATGCGGAA
GCCGGCGCAGCAGTCCCTCGGCAGCCAAGTGAAAACCAGGACGAAAGACAAATATCGAGTGGTGTACACG
GACCACCAGCGGCTGGAGCTGGAGAAGGAGTTTCACTACAGTCGCTACATCACCATCCGGAGGAAAGCCG
AGCTAGCCGCCACGCTGGGGCTCTCTGAGAGGCAGGTTAAAATCTGGTTTCAGAACCGCAGAGCAAAGGA
GAGGAAAATCAACAAGAAGAAGTTGCAGCAGCAACAGCAGCAGCAGCCACCACAGCCGCCTCCGCCGCCA
CCACAGCCTCCCCAGCCTCAGCCAGGTCCTCTGAGAAGTGTCCCAGAGCCCTTGAGTCCGGTGTCTTCCC
TGCAAGCCTCAGTGTCTGGCTCTGTCCCTGGGGTTCTGGGGCCAACTGGGGGGGTGCTAAACCCCACCGT
CACCCAGGGATCCGGCGCAACAAACTTCTCTCTGCTGAAACAAGCCGGAGATGTCGAAGAGAATCCTGGA
CCGATGAAAAAGCCTGAACTCACCGCGACGTCTGTCGAGAAGTTTCTGATCGAAAAGTTCGACAGCGTCT
CCGACCTGATGCAGCTCTCGGAGGGCGAAGAATCTCGTGCTTTCAGCTTCGATGTAGGAGGGCGTGGATA
TGTCCTGCGGGTAAATAGCTGCGCCGATGGTTTCTACAAAGATCGTTATGTTTATCGGCACTTTGCATCG
GCCGCGCTCCCGATTCCGGAAGTGCTTGACATTGGGGAATTCAGCGAGAGCCTGACCTATTGCATCTCCC
GCCGTGCACAGGGTGTCACGTTGCAAGACCTGCCTGAAACCGAACTGCCCGCTGTTCTGCAGCCGGTCGC
GGAGGCCATGGATGCGATCGCTGCGGCCGATCTTAGCCAGACGAGCGGGTTCGGCCCATTCGGACCGCAA
GGAATCGGTCAATACACTACATGGCGTGATTTCATATGCGCGATTGCTGATCCCCATGTGTATCACTGGC
AAACTGTGATGGACGACACCGTCAGTGCGTCCGTCGCGCAGGCTCTCGATGAGCTGATGCTTTGGGCCGA
GGACTGCCCCGAAGTCCGGCACCTCGTGCACGCGGATTTCGGCTCCAACAATGTCCTGACGGACAATGGC
CGCATAACAGCGGTCATTGACTGGAGCGAGGCGATGTTCGGGGATTCCCAATACGAGGTCGCCAACATCT
TCTTCTGGAGGCCGTGGTTGGCTTGTATGGAGCAGCAGACGCGCTACTTCGAGCGGAGGCATCCGGAGCT
TGCAGGATCGCCGCGGCTCCGGGCGTATATGCTCCGCATTGGTCTTGACCAACTCTATCAGAGCTTGGTT
GACGGCAATTTCGATGATGCAGCTTGGGCGCAGGGTCGATGCGACGCAATCGTCCGATCCGGAGCCGGGA
CTGTCGGGCGTACACAAATCGCCCGCAGAAGCGCGGCCGTCTGGACCGATGGCTGTGTAGAAGTACTCGC
CGATAGTGGAAACCGACGCCCCAGCACTCGTCCGAGGGCAAAGGAATAAGTTAGAACTATTTCCTGGCTG
TTACGCGATTGATTCGTTTTGAGAACTCTACTGACGGGCTTGTTAAACAGTGAACCGCCCGCCCCACGAC
CCGCAGCGCCCGACCGAAAGGAGCGCACGACCCCATGCATCGAACAAAAGAAAAGGGGGGACTGGAAGGG
CTAATTCACTCCCAACGAAGACAAGATATCATAACTTCGTATAGCATACATTATACGAAGTTATCGGCTA
GCTGGTCCGGACTGTACTGGGTCTCTCTGGTTAGACCAGATCTGAGCCTGGGAGCTCTCTGGCTAACTAG
GGAACCCACTGCTTAAGCCTCAATAAAGCTTGCCTTGAGTGCTTCAAGTAGTGTGTGCCCGTCTGTTGTG
TGACTCTGGTAACTAGAGATCCCTCAGACCCTTTTAGTCAGTGTGGAAAATCTCTAGCAGGGCCCGTTTA
AACCCGCTGATCAGCCTCGACTGTGCCTTCTAGTTGCCAGCCATCTGTTGTTTGCCCCTCCCCCGTGCCT
TCCTTGACCCTGGAAGGTGCCACTCCCACTGTCCTTTCCTAATAAAATGAGGAAATTGCATCGCATTGTC
TGAGTAGGTGTCATTCTATTCTGGGGGGTGGGGTGGGGCAGGACAGCAAGGGGGAGGATTGGGAAGACAA
TAGCAGGCATGCTGGGGATGCGGTGGGCTCTATGGCTTCTGAGGCGGAAAGAACCAGCTGGGGCTCTAGG
GGGTATCCCC
[124 nt withheld, positions 6731-6854]
C
[91 nt withheld, positions 6856-6946]
A
[49 nt withheld, positions 6948-6996]
CCTTTGACGTTGGAGTCCACGTTCTTT
[37 nt withheld, positions 7024-7060]
ACCCTATCTCGGTCTATTCTTTTGATTTATAAGGGATTTTGCCGATTTCGGCCTATTGGTTAAAAAATGA
GCTGATTTAACAAAAATTTAACGCGAATTAATTCTGTGGAATGTGTGTCAGTTAGGGTGTGGAAAGTCCC
CAGGCTCCCCAGCAGGCAGAAGTATGCAAAGCATGCATCTCAATTAGTCAGCAACCAGGTGTGGAAAGTC
CCCAGGCTCCCCAGCAGGCAGAAGTATGCAAAGCATGCATCTCAATTAGTCAGCAACCATAGTCCCGCCC
CTAACTCCGCCCATCCCGCCCCTAACTCCGCCCAGTTCCGCCCATTCTCCGCCCCATGGCTGACTAATTT
TTTTTATTTATGCAGAGGCCGAGGCCGCCTCTGCCTCTGAGCTATTCCAGAAGTAGTGAGGAGGCTTTTT
TGGAGGCCTAGGCTTTTGCAAAAAGCTCCCGGGAGCTTGTATATCCATTTTCGGATCTGATCAGCACGTG
TTGACAATTAATCATCGGCATAGTATATCGGCATAGTATAATACGACAAGGTGAGGAACTAAACCATGGC
CAAGTTGACCAGTGCCGTTCCGGTGCTCACCGCGCGCGACGTCGCCGGAGCGGTCGAGTTCTGGACCGAC
CGGCTCGGGTTCTCCCGGGACTTCGTGGAGGACGACTTCGCCGGTGTGGTCCGGGACGACGTGACCCTGT
TCATCAGCGCGGTCCAGGACCAGGTGGTGCCGGACAACACCCTGGCCTGGGTGTGGGTGCGCGGCCTGGA
CGAGCTGTACGCCGAGTGGTCGGAGGTCGTGTCCACGAACTTCCGGGACGCCTCCGGGCCGGCCATGACC
GAGATCGGCGAGCAGCCGTGGGGGCGGGAGTTCGCCCTGCGCGACCCGGCCGGCAACTGCGTGCACTTCG
TGGCCGAGGAGCAGGACTGACACGTGCTACGAGATTTCGATTCCACCGCCGCCTTCTATGAAAGGTTGGG
CTTCGGAATCGTTTTCCGGGACGCCGGCTGGATGATCCTCCAGCGCGGGGATCTCATGCTGGAGTTCTTC
GCCCACCCCAACTTGTTTATTGCAGCTTATAATGGTTACAAATAAAGCAATAGCATCACAAATTTCACAA
ATAAAGCATTTTTTTCACTGCATTCTAGTTGTGGTTTGTCCAAACTCATCAATGTATCTTATCATGTCTG
TATACCGTCGACCTCTAGCTAGAGCTTGGCGTAATCATGGTCATAGCTGTTTCCTGTGTGAAATTGTTAT
CCGCTCACAATTCCACACAACATACGAGCCGGAAGCATAAAGTGTAAAGCCTGGGGTGCCTAATGAGTGA
GCTAACTCACATTAATTGCGTTGCGCTCACTGCCCGCTTTCCAGTCGGGAAACCTGTCGTGCCAGCTGCA
TTAATGAATCGGCCAACGCGCGGGGAGAGGCGGTTTGCGTATTGGGCGCTCTTCCGCTTCCTCGCTCACT
GACTCGCTGCGCTCGGTCGTTCGGCTGCGGCGAGCGGTATCAGCTCACTCAAAGGCGGTAATACGGTTAT
CCACAGAATCAGGGGATAACGCAGGAAAGAACATGTGAGCAAAAGGCCAGCAAAAGGCCAGGAACCGTAA
AAAGGCCGCGTTGCTGGCGTTTTTCCATAGGCTCCGCCCCCCTGACGAGCATCACAAAAATCGACGCTCA
AGTCAGAGGTGGCGAAACCCGACAGGACTATAAAGATACCAGGCGTTTCCCCCTGGAAGCTCCCTCGTGC
GCTCTCCTGTTCCGACCCTGCCGCTTACCGGATACCTGTCCGCCTTTCTCCCTTCGGGAAGCGTGGCGCT
TTCTCATAGCTCACGCTGTAGGTATCTCAGTTCGGTGTAGGTCGTTCGCTCCAAGCTGGGCTGTGTGCAC
GAACCCCCCGTTCAGCCCGACCGCTGCGCCTTATCCGGTAACTATCGTCTTGAGTCCAACCCGGTAAGAC
ACGACTTATCGCCACTGGCAGCAGCCACTGGTAACAGGATTAGCAGAGCGAGGTATGTAGGCGGTGCTAC
AGAGTTCTTGAAGTGGTGGCCTAACTACGGCTACACTAGAAGAACAGTATTTGGTATCTGCGCTCTGCTG
AAGCCAGTTACCTTCGGAAAAAGAGTTGGTAGCTCTTGATCCGGCAAACAAACCACCGCTGGTAGCGGTG
GTTTTTTTGTTTGCAAGCAGCAGATTACGCGCAGAAAAAAAGGATCTCAAGAAGATCCTTTGATCTTTTC
TACGGGGTCTGACGCTCAGTGGAACGAAAACTCACGTTAAGGGATTTTGGTCATGAGATTATCAAAAAGG
ATCTTCACCTAGATCCTTTTAAATTAAAAATGAAGTTTTAAATCAATCTAAAGTATATATGAGTAAACTT
GGTCTGACAGTTACCAATGCTTAATCAGTGAGGCACCTATCTCAGCGATCTGTCTATTTCGTTCATCCAT
AGTTGCCTGACTCCCCGTCGTGTAGATAACTACGATACGGGAGGGCTTACCATCTGGCCCCAGTGCTGCA
ATGATACCGCGAGACCCACGCTCACCGGCTCCAGATTTATCAGCAATAAACCAGCCAGCCGGAAGGGCCG
AGCGCAGAAGTGGTCCTGCAACTTTATCCGCCTCCATCCAGTCTATTAATTGTTGCCGGGAAGCTAGAGT
AAGTAGTTCGCCAGTTAATAGTTTGCGCAACGTTGTTGCCATTGCTACAGGCATCGTGGTGTCACGCTCG
TCGTTTGGTATGGCTTCATTCAGCTCCGGTTCCCAACGATCAAGGCGAGTTACATGATCCCCCATGTTGT
GCAAAAAAGCGGTTAGCTCCTTCGGTCCTCCGATCGTTGTCAGAAGTAAGTTGGCCGCAGTGTTATCACT
CATGGTTATGGCAGCACTGCATAATTCTCTTACTGTCATGCCATCCGTAAGATGCTTTTCTGTGACTGGT
GAGTACTCAACCAAGTCATTCTGAGAATAGTGTATGCGGCGACCGAGTTGCTCTTGCCCGGCGTCAATAC
GGGATAATACCGCGCCACATAGCAGAACTTTAAAAGTGCTCATCATTGGAAAACGTTCTTCGGGGCGAAA
ACTCTCAAGGATCTTACCGCTGTTGAGATCCAGTTCGATGTAACCCACTCGTGCACCCAACTGATCTTCA
GCATCTTTTACTTTCACCAGCGTTTCTGGGTGAGCAAAAACAGGAAGGCAAAATGCCGCAAAAAAGGGAA
TAAGGGCGACACGGAAATGTTGAATACTCATACTCTTCCTTTTTCAATATTATTGAAGCATTTATCAGGG
TTATTGTCTCATGAGCGGATACATATTTGAATGTATTTAGAAAAATAAACAAATAGGGGTTCCGCGCACA
TTTCCCCGAAAAGTGCCACCTGACG
