>Addgene plasmid #120432 | EF1a_CDX2_P2A_Hygro_Barcode | depositor partial sequence | sequence record 228664 | CDX2 gene
ATGTACGTGAGCTACCTCCTGGACAAGGACGTGAGCATGTACCCTAGCTCCGTGCGCCACTCTGGCGGCC
TCAACCTGGCGCCGCAGAACTTCGTCAGCCCCCCGCAGTACCCGGACTACGGCGGTTACCACGTGGCGGC
CGCAGCTGCAGCGGCAGCGAACTTGGACAGCGCGCAGTCCCCGGGGCCATCCTGGCCGGCAGCGTATGGC
GCCCCACTCCGGGAGGACTGGAATGGCTACGCGCCCGGAGGCGCCGCGGCCGCCGCCAACGCCGTGGCTC
ACGGCCTCAACGGTGGCTCCCCGGCCGCAGCCATGGGCTACAGCAGCCCCGCAGACTACCATCCGCACCA
CCACCCGCATCACCACCCGCACCACCCGGCCGCCGCGCCTTCCTGCGCTTCTGGGCTGCTGCAAACGCTC
AACCCCGGCCCTCCTGGGCCCGCCGCCACCGCTGCCGCCGAGCAGCTGTCTCCCGGCGGCCAGCGGCGGA
ACCTGTGCGAGTGGATGCGGAAGCCGGCGCAGCAGTCCCTCGGCAGCCAAGTGAAAACCAGGACGAAAGA
CAAATATCGAGTGGTGTACACGGACCACCAGCGGCTGGAGCTGGAGAAGGAGTTTCACTACAGTCGCTAC
ATCACCATCCGGAGGAAAGCCGAGCTAGCCGCCACGCTGGGGCTCTCTGAGAGGCAGGTTAAAATCTGGT
TTCAGAACCGCAGAGCAAAGGAGAGGAAAATCAACAAGAAGAAGTTGCAGCAGCAACAGCAGCAGCAGCC
ACCACAGCCGCCTCCGCCGCCACCACAGCCTCCCCAGCCTCAGCCAGGTCCTCTGAGAAGTGTCCCAGAG
CCCTTGAGTCCGGTGTCTTCCCTGCAAGCCTCAGTGTCTGGCTCTGTCCCTGGGGTTCTGGGGCCAACTG
GGGGGGTGCTAAACCCCACCGTCACCCAG
