>Addgene plasmid #120432 | EF1a_CDX2_P2A_Hygro_Barcode | depositor partial sequence | sequence record 228665 | CDX2 barcode
ATTGATTCGTTTTGAGAACT
